Addgene plasmid #183403: NLS-LgBiT-FRB
Purpose: Expresses nuclear-localized LgBiT-FRB
Depositing lab: Alice Ting. Depositing organization: Stanford University. Publication: A Dual-Purpose Real-Time Indicator and Transcriptional Integrator for Calcium Detection in Living Cells. Erdenee E, Ting AY. ACS Synth Biol. 2022 Mar 18;11(3):1086-1095. doi: 10.1021/acssynbio.1c00597. Epub 2022 Mar 7. PubMed 35254056.
Backbone
  Vector backbone: pAAV
  Vector type: Mammalian Expression
Growth in bacteria
  Bacterial resistance: Ampicillin, 100 μg/mL
  Growth temperature: 37°C
  Growth strain: NEB Stable
  Copy number: Unknown
Gene/Insert
  Gene/Insert name: LgBiT-FRB
  Species: Synthetic
  Promoter: CMV
  Tag / fusion protein: SV40 NLS (N terminal on insert)
  Cloning method: Gibson Cloning
Terms and licenses: Academic/Nonprofit Terms; Industry Terms: Not Available to Industry
How to cite: NLS-LgBiT-FRB was a gift from Alice Ting (Addgene plasmid # 183403 ; http://n2t.net/addgene:183403 ; RRID:Addgene_183403)
