[The description below was written by a language model from this plasmid's Addgene catalogue record and pLannotate feature annotations shown in this document.]
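Description:
NLS-LgBiT-FRB is a mammalian expression plasmid built on a pAAV backbone, about 4.7 kb according to the sequenced record. It is propagated in bacteria through a high-copy ColE1/pUC-type origin with ampicillin selection (β-lactamase under its own promoter), and it also carries an f1 phage origin. The expression cassette sits between AAV2 inverted terminal repeats, the elements that allow a transgene to be packaged into recombinant AAV particles. The downstream ITR is annotated as complete, but the upstream one is detected only as short fragments, so the record does not establish whether that repeat is intact.

The cassette is driven by the human CMV immediate-early enhancer and promoter and terminated by the bovine growth hormone polyadenylation signal. A T7 promoter lies just upstream of the coding region. The synthetic open reading frame begins with an N-terminal SV40 nuclear localization signal, which is listed in the catalogue but not picked up by the automated annotation. This is followed by LgBiT, annotated as a fragment of the Oplophorus luciferase catalytic subunit. LgBiT is the large piece of the split NanoLuc system, which regains light-producing activity only when complemented by its small peptide partner. A short match to a FLAG-type epitope lies between LgBiT and the C-terminal FRB, the FKBP-rapamycin binding domain of human FRAP/mTOR, which dimerizes with FKBP in the presence of rapamycin.

The stated purpose is to express nuclear-localized LgBiT-FRB. The associated work concerns a luminescent calcium indicator and transcriptional integrator in living cells. The record does not give this construct's exact role there, though the design fits a rapamycin-inducible split-luciferase complementation component.
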