Features (pLannotate 1.2.2; 18 found; start..end, strand, type, name):
     12..39      +  repeat_region  AAV2 ITR (fragment): inverted terminal repeat of adeno-associated virus serotype 2 inverted
     68..95      +  repeat_region  AAV2 ITR (fragment): inverted terminal repeat of adeno-associated virus serotype 2 inverted
    201..504     +  enhancer       CMV enhancer: human cytomegalovirus immediate early enhancer
    505..708     +  promoter       CMV promoter: human cytomegalovirus (CMV) immediate early promoter
    704..737     +  LTR            5' LTR (truncated) (fragment): truncated 5' long terminal repeat (LTR) from HIV-1
    753..771     +  promoter       T7 promoter: promoter for bacteriophage T7 RNA polymerase
    824..1321    +  CDS            LUCI_OPLGR (fragment): Experimental evidence at protein level: Swiss-Prot protein existence level 1. Catalytic subunit of oplophorus-luciferin 2-monooxygenase. Oxidoreductase that converts coelenterazine (the oplophorus luciferin) to coelenteramide under emission of blue light with a maximum at 454 nm. Is also active with bisdeoxycoelenterazine. From Oplophorus gracilirostris (Luminous shrimp).
   1382..1404    +  CDS            3xFLAG (fragment): three tandem FLAG® epitope tags
   1401..1666    +  CDS            FRB (fragment): FKBP-rapamycin binding domain of human FRAP
   1707..1914    +  polyA_signal   bGH poly(A) signal: bovine growth hormone polyadenylation signal
   1943..2083    +  repeat_region  AAV2 ITR: inverted terminal repeat of adeno-associated virus serotype 2 inverted
   2088..2139    -  misc_feature   bom (fragment): basis of mobility region from pBR322
   2158..2613    +  rep_origin     f1 ori (sequence partly withheld): f1 bacteriophage origin of replication; arrow indicates direction of (+) strand synthesis
   2614..2663    -  misc_feature   bom (fragment): basis of mobility region from pBR322
   2765..2800    -  CDS            rop (fragment): Rop protein, which maintains plasmids at low copy number; rop
   2895..2999    +  promoter       AmpR promoter: bla
   3000..3860    +  CDS            AmpR: β-lactamase; bla; confers resistance to ampicillin, carbenicillin, and related antibiotics
   4031..4619    +  rep_origin     ori: high-copy-number ColE1/pMB1/pBR322/pUC origin of replication
>Addgene plasmid #183403 | NLS-LgBiT-FRB | addgene full sequence | sequence record 362800 | Addgene NGS Result
CCTGCAGGCAGCTGCGCGCTCGCTCGCTCACTGAGGCCGCCCGGGCGTCGGGCGACCTTTGGTCGCCCGG
CCTCAGTGAGCGAGCGAGCGCGCAGAGAGGGAGTGGCCAACTCCATCACTAGGGGTTCCTGCGGCCGCAC
GCGTTGTACATAGTAATCAATTACGGGGTCATTAGTTCATAGCCCATATATGGAGTTCCGCGTTACATAA
CTTACGGTAAATGGCCCGCCTGGCTGACCGCCCAACGACCCCCGCCCATTGACGTCAATAATGACGTATG
TTCCCATAGTAACGCCAATAGGGACTTTCCATTGACGTCAATGGGTGGAGTATTTACGGTAAACTGCCCA
CTTGGCAGTACATCAAGTGTATCATATGCCAAGTACGCCCCCTATTGACGTCAATGACGGTAAATGGCCC
GCCTGGCATTATGCCCAGTACATGACCTTATGGGACTTTCCTACTTGGCAGTACATCTACGTATTAGTCA
TCGCTATTACCATGGTGATGCGGTTTTGGCAGTACATCAATGGGCGTGGATAGCGGTTTGACTCACGGGG
ATTTCCAAGTCTCCACCCCATTGACGTCAATGGGAGTTTGTTTTGGCACCAAAATCAACGGGACTTTCCA
AAATGTCGTAACAACTCCGCCCCATTGACGCAAATGGGCGGTAGGCGTGTACGGTGGGAGGTCTATATAA
GCAGAGCTCTCTGGCTAACTAGAGAACCCACTGCTTACTGGCTTATCGAAATTAATACGACTCACTATAG
GGAGACCCAAGCTTGCCACCATGAAGCGGACTGCTGATGGCAGTGAATTTGAGAGCCCCAAAAAGAAGAG
GAAAGTGGTCTTCACTCTGGAAGATTTCGTAGGTGACTGGGAGCAAACAGCAGCATACAATCTTGATCAA
GTGTTGGAGCAAGGGGGGGTAAGCTCTCTCCTCCAAAACTTGGCTGTCTCAGTTACTCCAATTCAACGAA
TTGTACGGTCAGGGGAAAATGCACTCAAGATTGACATTCATGTCATCATTCCTTATGAGGGTCTGAGTGC
CGATCAGATGGCCCAGATCGAGGAGGTTTTTAAGGTAGTGTATCCCGTGGATGATCATCACTTTAAGGTA
ATTTTGCCCTACGGAACTCTGGTAATTGACGGAGTGACCCCCAATATGCTCAATTATTTTGGTAGGCCCT
ATGAAGGTATTGCTGTCTTCGACGGAAAAAAAATAACAGTTACTGGGACACTCTGGAATGGTAATAAGAT
TATAGACGAACGCTTGATCACTCCTGACGGCAGTATGTTGTTCCGCGTTACCATAAATGGGTCTGGGAAC
GGAAATGGCAATGGTAACGGGAATGGAAACGGCAATGGTAACGGGAATGACTACAAGGATGACGACGATA
AGATGTGGCATGAAGGCCTGGAAGAGGCATCTCGTTTGTACTTTGGGGAAAGGAACGTGAAAGGCATGTT
TGAGGTGCTGGAGCCCTTGCATGCTATGATGGAACGGGGCCCCCAGACTCTGAAGGAAACATCCTTTAAT
CAGGCCTATGGTCGAGATTTAATGGAGGCCCAAGAGTGGTGCAGGAAGTACATGAAATCAGGGAATGTCA
AGGACCTCACCCAAGCCTGGGACCTCTATTATCATGTGTTCCGACGAATCTCAAAGTAGGAATTCCTCGA
GCTAGAGCCTCGCTGATCAGCCTCGACTGTGCCTTCTAGTTGCCAGCCATCTGTTGTTTGCCCCTCCCCC
GTGCCTTCCTTGACCCTGGAAGGTGCCACTCCCACTGTCCTTTCCTAATAAAATGAGGAAATTGCATCGC
ATTGTCTGAGTAGGTGTCATTCTATTCTGGGGGGTGGGGTGGGGCAGGACAGCAAGGGGGAGGATTGGGA
AGACAATAGCAGGCATGCTGGGGAGGTAACCACGTGCGGACCGAGCGGCCGCAGGAACCCCTAGTGATGG
AGTTGGCCACTCCCTCTCTGCGCGCTCGCTCGCTCACTGAGGCCGGGCGACCAAAGGTCGCCCGACGCCC
GGGCTTTGCCCGGGCGGCCTCAGTGAGCGAGCGAGCGCGCAGCTGCCTGCAGGGGCGCCTGATGCGGTAT
TTTCTCCTTACGCATCTGTGCGGTATTTCACACCGCATA
[95 nt withheld, positions 2140-2234]
T
[46 nt withheld, positions 2236-2281]
C
[141 nt withheld, positions 2283-2423]
CCTTTGACGTTGGAGTCCACGTTCTTT
[37 nt withheld, positions 2451-2487]
ACTCTATCTCGGGCTATTCTTTTGATTTATAAGGGATTTTGCCGATTTCGGTCTATTGGTTAAAAAATGA
GCTGATTTAACAAAAATTTAACGCGAATTTTAACAAAATATTAACGTTTACAATTTTATGGTGCACTCTC
AGTACAATCTGCTCTGATGCCGCATAGTTAAGCCAGCCCCGACACCCGCCAACACCCGCTGACGCGCCCT
GACGGGCTTGTCTGCTCCCGGCATCCGCTTACAGACAAGCTGTGACCGTCTCCGGGAGCTGCATGTGTCA
GAGGTTTTCACCGTCATCACCGAAACGCGCGAGACGAAAGGGCCTCGTGATACGCCTATTTTTATAGGTT
AATGTCATGATAATAATGGTTTCTTAGACGTCAGGTGGCACTTTTCGGGGAAATGTGCGCGGAACCCCTA
TTTGTTTATTTTTCTAAATACATTCAAATATGTATCCGCTCATGAGACAATAACCCTGATAAATGCTTCA
ATAATATTGAAAAAGGAAGAGTATGAGTATTCAACATTTCCGTGTCGCCCTTATTCCCTTTTTTGCGGCA
TTTTGCCTTCCTGTTTTTGCTCACCCAGAAACGCTGGTGAAAGTAAAAGATGCTGAAGATCAGTTGGGTG
CACGAGTGGGTTACATCGAACTGGATCTCAACAGCGGTAAGATCCTTGAGAGTTTTCGCCCCGAAGAACG
TTTTCCAATGATGAGCACTTTTAAAGTTCTGCTATGTGGCGCGGTATTATCCCGTATTGACGCCGGGCAA
GAGCAACTCGGTCGCCGCATACACTATTCTCAGAATGACTTGGTTGAGTACTCACCAGTCACAGAAAAGC
ATCTTACGGATGGCATGACAGTAAGAGAATTATGCAGTGCTGCCATAACCATGAGTGATAACACTGCGGC
CAACTTACTTCTGACAACGATCGGAGGACCGAAGGAGCTAACCGCTTTTTTGCACAACATGGGGGATCAT
GTAACTCGCCTTGATCGTTGGGAACCGGAGCTGAATGAAGCCATACCAAACGACGAGCGTGACACCACGA
TGCCTGTAGCAATGGCAACAACGTTGCGCAAACTATTAACTGGCGAACTACTTACTCTAGCTTCCCGGCA
ACAATTAATAGACTGGATGGAGGCGGATAAAGTTGCAGGACCACTTCTGCGCTCGGCCCTTCCGGCTGGC
TGGTTTATTGCTGATAAATCTGGAGCCGGTGAGCGTGGAAGCCGCGGTATCATTGCAGCACTGGGGCCAG
ATGGTAAGCCCTCCCGTATCGTAGTTATCTACACGACGGGGAGTCAGGCAACTATGGATGAACGAAATAG
ACAGATCGCTGAGATAGGTGCCTCACTGATTAAGCATTGGTAACTGTCAGACCAAGTTTACTCATATATA
CTTTAGATTGATTTAAAACTTCATTTTTAATTTAAAAGGATCTAGGTGAAGATCCTTTTTGATAATCTCA
TGACCAAAATCCCTTAACGTGAGTTTTCGTTCCACTGAGCGTCAGACCCCGTAGAAAAGATCAAAGGATC
TTCTTGAGATCCTTTTTTTCTGCGCGTAATCTGCTGCTTGCAAACAAAAAAACCACCGCTACCAGCGGTG
GTTTGTTTGCCGGATCAAGAGCTACCAACTCTTTTTCCGAAGGTAACTGGCTTCAGCAGAGCGCAGATAC
CAAATACTGTTCTTCTAGTGTAGCCGTAGTTAGGCCACCACTTCAAGAACTCTGTAGCACCGCCTACATA
CCTCGCTCTGCTAATCCTGTTACCAGTGGCTGCTGCCAGTGGCGATAAGTCGTGTCTTACCGGGTTGGAC
TCAAGACGATAGTTACCGGATAAGGCGCAGCGGTCGGGCTGAACGGGGGGTTCGTGCACACAGCCCAGCT
TGGAGCGAACGACCTACACCGAACTGAGATACCTACAGCGTGAGCTATGAGAAAGCGCCACGCTTCCCGA
AGGGAGAAAGGCGGACAGGTATCCGGTAAGCGGCAGGGTCGGAACAGGAGAGCGCACGAGGGAGCTTCCA
GGGGGAAACGCCTGGTATCTTTATAGTCCTGTCGGGTTTCGCCACCTCTGACTTGAGCGTCGATTTTTGT
GATGCTCGTCAGGGGGGCGGAGCCTATGGAAAAACGCCAGCAACGCGGCCTTTTTACGGTTCCTGGCCTT
TTGCTGGCCTTTTGCTCACATGT
